>Addgene plasmid #109659 | actc1b-mKate2-rab9a | addgene full sequence | sequence record 221983 | Addgene NGS Result
GCAAGTTTGTACAAAAAAGCAGGCTGCCACCATGGTGAGCGAGCTGATTAAGGAGAACATGCACATGAAG
CTGTACATGGAGGGCACCGTGAACAACCACCACTTCAAGTGCACATCCGAGGGCGAAGGCAAGCCCTACG
AGGGCACCCAGACCATGAGAATCAAGGCGGTCGAGGGCGGCCCTCTCCCCTTCGCCTTCGACATCCTGGC
TACCAGCTTCATGTACGGCAGCAAAACCTTCATCAACCACACCCAGGGCATCCCCGACTTCTTTAAGCAG
TCCTTCCCCGAGGGCTTCACATGGGAGAGAGTCACCACATACGAAGACGGGGGCGTGCTGACCGCTACCC
AGGACACCAGCCTCCAGGACGGCTGCCTCATCTACAACGTCAAGATCAGAGGGGTGAACTTCCCATCCAA
CGGCCCTGTGATGCAGAAGAAAACACTCGGCTGGGAGGCCTCCACCGAGACCCTGTACCCCGCTGACGGC
GGCCTGGAAGGCAGAGCCGACATGGCCCTGAAGCTCGTGGGCGGGGGCCACCTGATCTGCAACTTGAAGA
CCACATACAGATCCAAGAAACCCGCTAAGAACCTCAAGATGCCCGGCGTCTACTATGTGGACAGAAGACT
GGAAAGAATCAAGGAGGCCGACAAAGAGACCTACGTCGAGCAGCACGAGGTGGCTGTGGCCAGATACTGC
GACCTCCCTAGCAAACTGGGGCACAGAGACCCAGCTTTCTTGTACAAAGTGGTGTCATCTAAATCATCTC
TCCTGAAAGTGATTCTGCTGGGTGATGGCGGCGTGGGCAAAAGCTCGCTCATGAACCGATATGTCACCAA
CAAGTTTGATGCTCATCTCTTCCACACCATCGGTGTGGAGTTCCTCAATAAAGACTTGGAGGTGGACGGC
CGTACTGTGACCCTGCAGATCTGGGATACAGCCGGTCAGGAGCGCTTCCGTAGCCTCCGCACGCCTTTCT
ACCGCGGCTCCGACTGCTGCCTGCTGACCTTCAGTGTGGATGACAGCCAGAGCTTCCACAACCTGGTCAA
CTGGAAAAAAGAGTTCATTTATTACGCCGACGTCAAGGAGCCCGAAAGCTTCCCGTTTGTGGTTCTGGGA
AATAAACTGGACGTTTCGGAGCGTCAGGTGAGCAGTGAAGAAGCGCAGGAGTGGTGCATGGAGAGCGGTG
GATACCCATATTTCGAGACCAGTGCAAAAGATGCCACTAATGTCGCGGTTGCGTTCGAGGAGGCGGTGAG
AAGAGTGCTGTCTCTGGAGGACAGACACGAGCATCTGATTCCTACAGACACTGTGAATCTGCACAGGAAA
CCGCGCAGCGCTACACAGTGCTGTTAACAACTTTATTATACATAGTTGATAATTCACTGGCCGTCGTTTT
ACGGTACCATCGATGATGATCCAGACATGATAAGATACATTGATGAGTTTGGACAAACCACAACTAGAAT
GCAGTGAAAAAAATGCTTTATTTGTGAAATTTGTGATGCTATTGCTTTATTTGTAACCATTATAAGCTGC
AATAAACAAGTTAACAACAACAATTGCATTCATTTTATGTTTCAGGTTCAGGGGGAGGTGTGGGAGGTTT
TTTAAAGCAAGTAAAACCTCTACAAATGTGGTATGGCTGATTATGATCCTCTAGATCAGATCTGCGAAGA
TACGGCCACGGGTGCTCTTGATCCTGTGGCTGATTTTGGACTGTGCTGCTCGCAGCTGCTGATGAATCAC
ATACTTCCTCCATTTTCTTCCACTGATTGACTGTTATAATTTCCCTAATTTCCAGGTCAAGGTGCTGTGC
ATTGTGGTAATAGATGTGACATGACGTCACTTCCAAAGGACCAATGAACATGTCTGACCAATTTCATATA
ATGTGAAAACGATTTTCATAGGCAGAATAAATAACATTTAAATTAAACTGGGCATCAGCGCAATTCAATT
GGTTTGGTAATAGCAAGGGAAAATAGAATGAAGTGATCTCCAAAAAATAAGTACTTTTTGACTGTAAATA
AAATTGTAAGGAGTAAAAAGTACTTTTTTTTCTAAAAAAATGTAATTAAGTAAAAGTAAAAGTATTGATT
TTTAATTGTACTCAAGTAAAGTAAAAATCCCCAAAAATAATACTTAAGTACAGTAATCAAGTAAAATTAC
TCAAGTACTTTACACCTCTGGTTCTTGACCCCCTACCTTCAGCAAGCCCAGCAGATCCACTAGTTCTAGA
GCGGCCGCCACCGCGGTGGAGCTCCAGCTTTTGTTCCCTTTAGTGAGGGTTAATTGCGCGCTTGGCGTAA
TCATGGTCATAGCTGTTTCCTGTGTGAAATTGTTATCCGCTCACAATTCCACACAACATACGAGCCGGAA
GCATAAAGTGTAAAGCCTGGGGTGCCTAATGAGTGAGCTAACTCACATTAATTGCGTTGCGCTCACTGCC
CGCTTTCCAGTCGGGAAACCTGTCGTGCCAGCTGCATTAATGAATCGGCCAACGCGCGGGGAGAGGCGGT
TTGCGTATTGGGCGCTCTTCCGCTTCCTCGCTCACTGACTCGCTGCGCTCGGTCGTTCGGCTGCGGCGAG
CGGTATCAGCTCACTCAAAGGCGGTAATACGGTTATCCACAGAATCAGGGGATAACGCAGGAAAGAACAT
GTGAGCAAAAGGCCAGCAAAAGGCCAGGAACCGTAAAAAGGCCGCGTTGCTGGCGTTTTTCCATAGGCTC
CGCCCCCCTGACGAGCATCACAAAAATCGACGCTCAAGTCAGAGGTGGCGAAACCCGACAGGACTATAAA
GATACCAGGCGTTTCCCCCTGGAAGCTCCCTCGTGCGCTCTCCTGTTCCGACCCTGCCGCTTACCGGATA
CCTGTCCGCCTTTCTCCCTTCGGGAAGCGTGGCGCTTTCTCATAGCTCACGCTGTAGGTATCTCAGTTCG
GTGTAGGTCGTTCGCTCCAAGCTGGGCTGTGTGCACGAACCCCCCGTTCAGCCCGACCGCTGCGCCTTAT
CCGGTAACTATCGTCTTGAGTCCAACCCGGTAAGACACGACTTATCGCCACTGGCAGCAGCCACTGGTAA
CAGGATTAGCAGAGCGAGGTATGTAGGCGGTGCTACAGAGTTCTTGAAGTGGTGGCCTAACTACGGCTAC
ACTAGAAGAACAGTATTTGGTATCTGCGCTCTGCTGAAGCCAGTTACCTTCGGAAAAAGAGTTGGTAGCT
CTTGATCCGGCAAACAAACCACCGCTGGTAGCGGTGGTTTTTTTGTTTGCAAGCAGCAGATTACGCGCAG
AAAAAAAGGATCTCAAGAAGATCCTTTGATCTTTTCTACGGGGTCTGACGCTCAGTGGAACGAAAACTCA
CGTTAAGGCATTTTGGTCATGAGATTATCAAAAAGGATCTTCACCTAGATCCTTTTAAATTAAAAATGAA
GTTTTAAATCAATCTAAAGTATATATGAGTAAACTTGGTCTGACAGTTACCAATGCTTAATCAGTGAGGC
ACCTATCTCAGCGATCTGTCTATTTCGTTCATCCATAGTTGCCTGACTCCCCGTCGTGTAGATAACTACG
ATACGGGAGGGCTTACCATCTGGCCCCAGTGCTGCAATGATACCGCGAGACCCACGCTCACCGGCTCCAG
ATTTATCAGCAATAAACCAGCCAGCCGGAAGGGCCGAGCGCAGAAGTGGTCCTGCAACTTTATCCGCCTC
CATCCAGTCTATTAATTGTTGCCGGGAAGCTAGAGTAAGTAGTTCGCCAGTTAATAGTTTGCGCAACGTT
GTTGCCATTGCTACAGGCATCGTGGTGTCACGCTCGTCGTTTGGTATGGCTTCATTCAGCTCCGGTTCCC
AACGATCAAGGCGAGTTACATGATCCCCCATGTTGTGCAAAAAAGCGGTTAGCTCCTTCGGTCCTCCGAT
CGTTGTCAGAAGTAAGTTGGCCGCAGTGTTATCACTCATGGTTATGGCAGCACTGCATAATTCTCTTACT
GTCATGCCATCCGTAAGATGCTTTTCTGTGACTGGTGAGTACTCAACCAAGTCATTCTGAGAATAGTGTA
TGCGGCGACCGAGTTGCTCTTGCCCGGCGTCAATACGGGATAATACCGCGCCACATAGCAGAACTTTAAA
AGTGCTCATCATTGGAAAACGTTCTTCGGGGCGAAAACTCTCAAGGATCTTACCGCTGTTGAGATCCAGT
TCGATGTAACCCACTCGTGCACCCAACTGATCTTCAGCATCTTTTACTTTCACCAGCGTTTCTGGGTGAG
CAAAAACAGGAAGGCAAAATGCCGCAAAAAAGGGAATAAGGGCGACACGGAAATGTTGAATACTCATACT
CTTCCTTTTTCAATATTATTGAAGCATTTATCAGGGTTATTGTCTCATGAGCGGATACATATTTGAATGT
ATTTAGAAAAATAAACAAATAGGGGTTCCGCGCACATTTCCCCGAAAAGTGCCACCTAAATTGTAAGCGT
TAATATTTTGTTAAAATTCGCGTTAAATTTTTGTTAAATCAGCTCATTTTTTAACCAATAGGCCGAAATC
GGCAAAATCCCTTATAAATCAAAAGAATAGACCGAGATAGGGT
[37 nt withheld, positions 4594-4630]
AAAGAACGTGGACTCCAACGTCAAAGG
[32 nt withheld, positions 4658-4689]
GCTGGCTAAGAACTCATCAGCCTCCCCGGTCCATCTACCCACGTACCAATGCACCAATTGGCCACAATGA
CGGCTACTACATGGTGCCATTCCTTCCTCTTTATAGGAATGGAGACTACCTCCTGTCCAACAATGCTCTT
GGATACGAGTACGCCTACCTGTTGGACCCAGGTCATTGCACAACACCAGAAATGCCCTCTGATCTGCAAA
AGACGTGAATATCTGTTCAGACACCCATATCCACTCTGTTCCACACAGGTCAGAGGTTTGTCCAGGAGTT
CTTGACAGAGGTGTAAAAAGTACTCAAAAATTTTACTCAAGTGAAAGTACAAGTACTTAGGGAAAATTTT
ACTCAATTAAAAGTAAAAGTATCTGGCTAGAATCTTACTTGAGTAAAAGTAAAAAAGTACTCCATTAAAA
TTGTACTTGAGTATTAAGGAAGTAAAAGTAAAAGCAAGAAAGAAAACTAGAGATTCTTGTTTAAGCTTTT
AATCTCAAAAAACATTAAATGAAATGCATACAAGGTTTTATCCTGCTTTAGAACTGTTTGTATTTAATTA
TCAAACTATAAGACAGACAATCTAATGCCAGTACACGCTACTCAAAGTTGTAAAACCTCAGATTTAACTT
CAGTAGAAGCTGATTCTCAAAATTGTTAGTGTCAAGCCTAGCTCTTTTGGGGCTGAAAAGCAATCCTGCA
GTGCTGAAAAGCCTCTCACAGGCAGCCGATGCGGGAAGAGGTGTATTAGTCTTGATAGAGAGGCTGCAAA
TAGCAGGAAACGTGAGCAGAGACTCCCTGGTGTCTGAAACACAGGCCAGATGGGCCCTCGAGCAGGAAAC
AGCTATGACCATGATTACGCCAAGCTATCAACTTTGTATAGAAAAGTTGGCACGCGCAGATTCCGTGTGG
GCCTGGTAATATCTTACCATTTTAAGCTATTTTAAGATTAGGGAAAAAAATTAAATAAAACTACTTTAAA
ATTACTTTCCTTAAAAAGCAACATATTTATTTAGTTTTTGTTTAACTGGCTCAAGATTGTAATATTTTAC
TTTTACATGTTTTTTTAAGTACCTAAATGTGTTCAAAAGTAAAGTATGTTATTGTTTTTTTTTTTTAATG
TTAGCTAAGCTTTAAATTGTAATATATTACTTTTAAAAGTGACTTTTTAAAAATGTAAATAAAAAAGTAA
CTATAAATGTGTAATGCATGTTATTTCTGTGGGTTTTTAATTTTCATCTCAACTGGGCTTACAATTTTAA
CATAATAAAAATCAAATCAAATCAAATCAGGCCCTTATTTGTCACATACACTCTTGTATACTGAAATAAA
CTAAATGTTGAGAAAAATTTAAATACACCAAAATAACGCATACCTTTTTTGTAATTACCTAAGTAAAACA
TTTAGTTCCTTTTTTAAGTGACTCAAGATTGTAATCTATTAATTGTAAAAGATAAAACTAGTGATCAATC
TGACGTGCTTCTATGCAGCCTGTGAGATTAATTGTGATGTTTAATTATTAAACAATTTAAATGGATCAAA
CATTTCACATGTGCTTATTGTGTCCAACAAAACCAGCAGAAGCACTTAAAAATATTGCATGACAACATGA
GTTTTTAATGTAAATTATATATACTTCCTAAACGAAGTTAATCATATTTCTAAAATAATAATGTCATTGA
AATATTTAAATAAATGATAAGCTTTAGTTGATTCAACATAAAATTGAAAGCAATAAGGACTTTTTTTTTT
TACAGCGGTGAAGCAAAAGCATGTAATAATCATATAATATAATAAATAAATAAATAAATAATGGCTCTTG
GTGCAAATATGAACACTTTAAATAAATATAGAATAAATATGATCAATAAGTCATAACGATGTGTTTTATG
TTGATTATAATTTAAACATGTTTCTAACGCAAGTTTTAAAAACTGTTTTAAAGTATTATTTTAAGTTATA
AGATCAATTTGACTCAACATTTTGTAGTGAAAATATGTTGTGTAAAATTAATATAATATACACTATAAAA
ATGCAGGGTTCCACACAATACATTAATGTTGTCCCAACACAAATCGATTAAGTTAACAAATATATGTGGA
TTGAACATAAAAAATTAAGTTGTCCCAATGAAATCTCAAGAATTGTGTTGTTTCAGCTCATTTTAAATAA
GTAGTTTTAACAAGTAAAAAATAACATATTTTTGAGTGTGTATATATATATATTACAAAATATAATAATA
TAAAATGTAAAAGATATAAACCATGCTACATATATTTAAGAGCTATTTTGCACATTACTTTTTTGCAAGC
CATTTTAGTGTTTTTTTTACAAATATATATTAGCTAAATATACAATATCTTAAATATACAATTAATCAGA
CATGCAATTAATGCATTTAACCTACATAAAAATACATGATCAACATATGTTTTATGCTGATTACAACTAA
ATCAAACGTAATGAAATTAATTTATAAAAGCGATTTAAATATGTCAATATTTTAAGTTAAAATCACTTGA
AACCTACTATAAATGAACTTAAATTAAAAAAATCTCCTTTAATTCCAATGCAACAGTGTTGTTTTTTCAG
CTGAGGACCCCCGGTGCAGATGGTTGGCCCCCGGCCCGCTATTCTAAGGAAGCCTTTCTTAATTTTAGGG
CGGCGCTGCATGCGCTCAGATCAGATTCACGGGTGGAGAGGGTTATTTTCTCTTTTTTATTTTTTCTTGC
CTGCTCATATTTGGGCCTGTGTGAACCCCAGGCTCCGCCTCGGCCCCCAGGAGCCGCTCTTATTTAAAGG
GGATCCTCGCCTTCAGTCTTCGTCCCAGTGGAAGCATCAGTCTTGTGATAACAACTTGGTGAGTCCTACA
GACCAGCGCTCGACTCTAGGCTTTAAATGCATTGATTTCTCTGGATTAGCTACCGGGAGAGTTTTAACTT
TGCTTATTAGTCTTGTGCTCGAACTGCTAGGTTTAAAGAGTGTTTTCTCTAATGCATGCATGAAGCGACA
GCTGAAAACCAGAAATAGAGCGTTTGTCCTCCTGTTAAACTCTAGCCTTTCTTTGGCATTTGTCAGTCCG
AGTCTTCAGCTGCCGGCAGGAGATTGGGTTTCAGTAACACTTGCTGAGCACAAACTACACGTGCTTTCTT
CAGATTTAATTCATTATTAATCATTCTAGATTTAAATGATGTTCTTACTCATTGCTGATTATTTTAGCCT
TGCGGAGCAGATTAAATGAGCACGTGTTTCATTAAGATTGATTTAAATATAATTAATATTTCACCACTGT
AGTTTTAAAATTGCCTTCTAAGTCATGGTTGATTTTTAATAGGTATCGGCTCTAATTAGATTACTATTTT
GGTTTTTAAATGTTATTTCTATTTCATTTGTAGGCTCGTTTTTAATGTGATTTTATTAGATTCTAGTTTT
AAAATCATCTCTTAGCCTTAATGAGCAGACTGAATGAACATGTTTCATTAAGATTAACTTCATTATAATG
AATTATTTAATCATTCTAGTGGGTTATAAATCAGCTCTATTTAAATTAATTGTCGTGTTTATTTCTATTT
AATTTTTGATTATTTTTTCAGGGTCGTTTTTATGTGATTTTTTCCCGTTTCTAATTTTAAACTAATTGTT
TGATTTTTATATGATTCGACTCTTTTTAAATGAATTGTTTTGCTTTTTTTATTGAGCATATATATATTAT
ACAATTTCAATCAACAATTGTTGTGCTTTTTAAATGTTGTTTCTATTTCATTTCTAGGGTCGATTTTATT
CGATTCTAGTTTTAAAATCGTGATTTTTAACTTCTAACCTTACTGAGCAGACTGAATGAACATGTTTCAT
CAAGATTAACTTCATTATAGTTAATTATTGAATCGTGCTAGTGGTTTATAAATCAGCTCTATTTAAATTA
ATCATCATCATTATTTCTATTTAATTTTTATTATTTCTTTAGGATTATTTTTATGTGATTTTTTTCACGT
TCTAGTTTTAAACTCAATGCTCATTACTGCTCACCCTTGCTGAGCAGTCTTTCGTTAAGATTAAATTAAT
TAATAACCATTCTAGTTTTAAAACAGTGTCTTAAGGCATAGCTGATATTTTACAAGTTTACTATTTAATA
TATCTCCTTTCTTTTTTTAGGGTCGATTTCATCTGATTTGATTAATTTTTATTATCTTCACTAAGCTTTT
TGTTCTAGGTTTTATTCTCAGTATTATTACTGTTATATTTGAACTGAATTTCTCCTCATAGTTTATTCAT
TTTATTTATTTATTTTTTGTTTATTCGCTATTTTGTATTTTAGTTTTTAATTAGAAATTTTATTAGAATC
GTTTTGAACTAGTTTTTATGCACTCTAACATTAATATTAAATCATAACTATTATTTTTATTATAATTTAT
TTGTGTTTATCTTTTTGTGTAGCTTTCATGTGTTTTTATTTTAGTTTTATTATGTTTGCATTGAATTTTT
TGGACTAGTTTATATAACGATATACAGAAAAGCCATGACAACAAATGTTTTTATAATACCTATTAAGTAT
AAGCTAATCAGATTTCCACTATTCTGTTCAAAGTTAACATTATTAGCCATTCTGATGGATCATTTGACAT
TTGTCATATGTCTTTATGAACACTGCTCTTTCAGATGCCACTTTTAAAGCTGTTTTTTACAGTAAATGAA
CGTTTATTATTATGACATTATTTCCTAAGGCCTCTAGAGTACAGCAGGATGTGGCGTGTGCATTACCGTG
TAATTATGCTGACTGTAAATGTGCATTTATAGACTGTCAGCATGTCTGACTGTGCGCTGTTGTGATTGGT
CCTGCACAGACCAAG
Features (pLannotate 1.2.2; 21 found; start..end, strand, type, name):
      2..22      +  protein_bind   attB1: mutant version of attB; core recombination site for the Gateway® BP reaction BP Clonase™
     32..727     +  CDS            mKate2: mKate2 is a basic (constitutively fluorescent) red fluorescent protein published in 2009, derived from Entacmaea quadricolor. It is reported to be a rapidly-maturing monomer with moderate acid sensitivity.
    729..753     -  protein_bind   attB2: mutant version of attB; recombination site for the Gateway® BP reaction BP Clonase™
    761..1354    +  CDS            RAB9A: RAB9A_HUMAN - Also known as RAB9. Experimental evidence at protein level: Swiss-Prot protein existence level 1. Involved in the transport of proteins between the endosomes and the trans Golgi network. Involved in the recruitment of SGSM2 to melanosomes and is required for the proper trafficking of melanogenic enzymes TYR, TYRP1 and DCT/TYRP2 to melanosomes in melanocytes. From Homo sapiens (Human).
   1358..1378    -  protein_bind   attB3: mutant version of attB; core recombination site for the Gateway® BP reaction BP Clonase™
   1382..1402    +  CDS            lacZα (fragment): LacZα fragment of β-galactosidase; lacZ fragment
   1418..1552    -  polyA_signal   SV40 poly(A) signal: SV40 polyadenylation signal
   1575..1658    -  CDS            large T antigen (fragment): large T antigen from SV40 (simian virus 40)
   2224..2264    -  misc_feature   MCS (fragment): pBluescript multiple cloning site
   2277..2295    -  promoter       T3 promoter: promoter for bacteriophage T3 RNA polymerase
   2340..2356    -  protein_bind   lac operator: The lac repressor binds to the lac operator to inhibit transcription in E. coli. This inhibition can be relieved by adding lactose or isopropyl-β-D-thiogalactopyranoside (IPTG). lac repressor encoded by lacI
   2364..2394    -  promoter       lac promoter: promoter for the E. coli lac operon
   2409..2430    -  protein_bind   CAP binding site: CAP binding activates transcription in the presence of cAMP. E. coli catabolite activator protein
   2443..2535    -  CDS            lacI (fragment): lac repressor; lacI; The lac repressor binds to the lac operator to inhibit transcription in E. coli. This inhibition can be relieved by adding lactose or isopropyl-β-D-thiogalactopyranoside (IPTG).
   2718..3306    -  rep_origin     ori: high-copy-number ColE1/pMB1/pBR322/pUC origin of replication
   3477..4337    -  CDS            AmpR: β-lactamase; bla; confers resistance to ampicillin, carbenicillin, and related antibiotics
   4338..4442    -  promoter       AmpR promoter: bla
   4468..4689    -  rep_origin     M13 ori (fragment) (sequence partly withheld): M13 bacteriophage origin of replication; arrow indicates direction of (+) strand synthesis
   4689..4976    +  CDS            tyr (fragment) (sequence partly withheld): TYRO_ORYLA - Also known as tyro. Experimental evidence at transcript level: Swiss-Prot protein existence level 2. This is a copper-containing oxidase that functions in the formation of pigments such as melanins and other polyphenolic compounds. From Oryzias latipes (Japanese rice fish) (Japanese killifish).
   5558..5578    +  protein_bind   attB4: mutant version of attB; core recombination site for the Gateway® BP reaction BP Clonase™
   6479..6495    -  promoter       copia promoter (fragment): strong promoter from the Drosophila transposable element copia (Sinclair et al., 1986)
