[The description below was written by a language model from this plasmid's Addgene catalogue record and pLannotate feature annotations shown in this document.]
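Description:
actc1b-mKate2-rab9a is a zebrafish expression plasmid of about 9.5 kb, made by Gateway recombination of a zebrafish rab9a coding sequence into the destination vector pDEST-actc1b-mKate2-ccdb. In bacteria it is maintained as a high-copy plasmid through a ColE1/pUC-type origin and selected with ampicillin via the β-lactamase gene. Remnants of a pBluescript-style backbone are also annotated, including the lac promoter/operator region, a T3 promoter, a partial multiple cloning site and a fragment of an M13 origin.

The payload is a fusion of the red fluorescent protein mKate2 to the N terminus of Rab9a, a small GTPase associated with trafficking between endosomes and the trans-Golgi network. The annotation software labelled this open reading frame by similarity to human RAB9A, but the catalogue entry identifies it as the D. rerio gene. In the feature table, mKate2 lies between attB1 and attB2 sites, rab9a follows between attB2 and attB3, and an SV40 polyadenylation signal sits downstream. An attB4 site lies several kilobases upstream of attB1 on the circular map. This layout matches a multisite Gateway assembly in which the promoter occupies the attB4–attB1 interval. The actc1b promoter itself is not annotated, so its position there is inferred from the construct name and stated purpose; the small "copia promoter" hit in that region is probably a spurious match. A short fragment matching medaka tyrosinase next to the cassette is of unstated origin.

According to the record, the plasmid is intended for muscle-specific expression of mKate2-Rab9a in zebrafish. This allows Rab9a-positive compartments to be imaged in live muscle fibres. It was deposited with an in vivo cell biological screen examining T-tubule formation.
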