Addgene plasmid #109659: actc1b-mKate2-rab9a
Purpose: Muscle specific zebrafish expression of mKate2 fused to rab9a
Depositing lab: Rob Parton. Depositing organization: University of Queensland, Institute for Molecular Bioscience. Publication: In vivo cell biological screening identifies an endocytic capture mechanism for T-tubule formation. Hall TE, Martel N, Ariotti N, Xiong Z, Lo HP, Ferguson C, Rae J, Lim YW, Parton RG. Nat Commun. 2020 Jul 24;11(1):3711. doi: 10.1038/s41467-020-17486-w. PubMed 32709891.
Backbone
  Vector backbone: pDEST-actc1b-mKate2-ccdb
  Vector type: Zebrafish plasmids
Growth in bacteria
  Bacterial resistance: Ampicillin, 100 μg/mL
  Growth temperature: 37°C
  Growth strain: DH5alpha
  Copy number: High Copy
Gene/Insert
  Gene/Insert name: rab9a
  Species: D. rerio (zebrafish)
  Entrez Gene: rab9a (a.k.a. im:6903224, zgc:153391)
  Tag / fusion protein: mKate2 (N terminal on insert)
  Cloning method: Gateway Cloning
Terms and licenses: Academic/Nonprofit Terms; Industry Terms: Not Available to Industry
How to cite: actc1b-mKate2-rab9a was a gift from Rob Parton (Addgene plasmid # 109659 ; http://n2t.net/addgene:109659 ; RRID:Addgene_109659)
